Addgene plasmid #135013: pU6-(BsaI)_CBh-UN-Cas9-T2A-mCherry
Purpose: Expression vector for sgRNAs cloned into the BsaI sites and for expression of Cas9 with 126aa MRN-recruiting domain from HSV-1 UL12 fused to N-terminus of Cas9, linked to mCherry via a T2A peptide
Depositing lab: Yosef Shaul. Depositing organization: Weizmann Institute of Science. Publication: Recruitment of DNA Repair MRN Complex by Intrinsically Disordered Protein Domain Fused to Cas9 Improves Efficiency of CRISPR-Mediated Genome Editing. Reuven N, Adler J, Broennimann K, Myers N, Shaul Y. Biomolecules. 2019 Oct 8;9(10). pii: biom9100584. doi: 10.3390/biom9100584. PubMed 31597252.
Backbone
  Vector backbone: pU6-(BbsI)_CBh-Cas9-T2A-mCherry (Addgene 64324), modification of pX330 (Addgene 42230)
  Backbone manufacturer: Kuehn lab
  Total vector size (bp): 9673
  Modifications to backbone: Sites for cloning sgRNAs changed to BsaI. Sticky ends for cloning sgRNAs are the same as the original parent vectors. 126aa domain from HSV-1 UL12 fused to N-terminus of Flag-Cas9
  Vector type: Mammalian Expression
Growth in bacteria
  Bacterial resistance: Ampicillin, 100 μg/mL
  Growth temperature: 37°C
  Growth strain: NEB Stable
  Copy number: High Copy
Gene/Insert
  Gene/Insert name: humanized S. pyogenes Cas9 (alt names: SpCas9; hSpCas9)
  Species: humanized S. pyogenes
  Insert size (bp): 4272
  Mutation: 126aa domain from HSV-1 UL12 fused to the N-terminus of Flag-Cas9
  Promoter: CBh
  Tag / fusion protein: 3xFLAG (N terminal on insert) (N terminal on insert); 3x Flag (N terminal on insert); NLS (N terminal on insert); NLS (C terminal on insert); T2A-mCherry (C terminal on insert)
  Cloning method: Restriction Enzyme; 5′ cloning site AgeI/SgrAI (AgeI not destroyed) (not destroyed); 3′ cloning site NcoI/BspHI (destroyed during cloning)
  Sequencing primers: 5′ agggatggttggttggtggg
Resource information
  A portion of this plasmid was derived from a plasmid made by: The UL12 fragment was pcr amplified from the pSAK UL12/12.5 plasmid from Sandra K. Weller's laboratory, University of Connecticut Health Center
Terms and licenses: Academic/Nonprofit Terms; Industry Terms: Not Available to Industry
How to cite: pU6-(BsaI)_CBh-UN-Cas9-T2A-mCherry was a gift from Yosef Shaul (Addgene plasmid # 135013 ; http://n2t.net/addgene:135013 ; RRID:Addgene_135013)
