[The description below was written by a language model from this plasmid's Addgene catalogue record and pLannotate feature annotations shown in this document.]
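Description:
pU6-(BsaI)_CBh-UN-Cas9-T2A-mCherry is an all-in-one mammalian CRISPR/Cas9 expression plasmid of about 9.7 kb. It derives from pU6-(BbsI)_CBh-Cas9-T2A-mCherry, itself a modification of pX330. It is maintained in E. coli at high copy through a ColE1/pUC-type origin and selected with ampicillin (AmpR under its own bla promoter). The backbone also carries an f1/M13 phage origin, small bom and rop remnants, and a single AAV2 ITR downstream of the expression cassette. With only one ITR annotated, the plasmid is not an AAV packaging vector.

Two transcription units make up the payload. A human U6 RNA polymerase III promoter drives an S. pyogenes guide RNA scaffold. The guide cloning sites have been changed from BbsI to BsaI, while the sticky ends remain the same as in the parent vectors, so existing oligo designs still work. The second unit uses the CBh promoter, which combines a CMV enhancer, the chicken β-actin promoter and a hybrid CBA/MVM intron. It expresses humanized SpCas9 bearing a 126-amino-acid domain from the HSV-1 UL12 nuclease at its N-terminus ("UN"), placed upstream of the 3xFLAG tag and N-terminal NLS. A nucleoplasmin NLS follows Cas9, then a T2A self-cleaving peptide and mCherry, and the unit ends in a bGH polyadenylation signal. T2A releases mCherry as a separate protein, so red fluorescence marks transfected, Cas9-expressing cells and allows them to be sorted.

The UL12 fragment is an intrinsically disordered domain that recruits the MRN DNA repair complex, and fusing it to Cas9 is intended to improve the efficiency of CRISPR-mediated genome editing. The depositor and sequencing-derived records differ by only a few bases in length and show the same feature layout.
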