Features (pLannotate 1.2.2; 20 found; start..end, strand, type, name):
      1..241     +  promoter       U6 promoter: RNA polymerase III promoter for human U6 snRNA
    270..345     +  misc_RNA       gRNA scaffold: guide RNA scaffold for the Streptococcus pyogenes CRISPR/Cas9 system
    352..395     +  misc_RNA       gRNA scaffold (fragment): guide RNA scaffold for the Streptococcus pyogenes CRISPR/Cas9 system
    442..727     +  enhancer       CMV enhancer: human cytomegalovirus immediate early enhancer; contains an 18-bp deletion relative to the standard CMV enhancer
    729..1006    +  promoter       chicken β-actin promoter: No description available
   1007..1235    +  intron         hybrid intron: hybrid between chicken β-actin (CBA) and minute virus of mice (MMV) introns (Gray et al., 2011)
   1260..1637    +  CDS            AN_HHV11 (fragment): Experimental evidence at protein level: Swiss-Prot protein existence level 1. [Isoform UL12.5]: Degrades host mitochondrial DNA. From Human herpesvirus 1 (strain 17) (HHV-1) (Human herpes simplex virus 1).
   1767..3368    +  CDS            Cas9(N): N-terminal portion of Streptococcus pyogenes Cas9 (Zetsche et al., 2015)
   3369..5867    +  CDS            Cas9(C): C-terminal portion of Streptococcus pyogenes Cas9 (Zetsche et al., 2015)
   5868..5915    +  CDS            nucleoplasmin NLS: bipartite nuclear localization signal from nucleoplasmin
   5979..6686    +  CDS            mCherry: mCherry is a basic (constitutively fluorescent) red fluorescent protein published in 2004, derived from Discosoma sp.. It is reported to be a very rapidly-maturing monomer with low acid sensitivity.
   6720..6831    +  polyA_signal   bGH poly(A) signal: bovine growth hormone polyadenylation signal
   6936..7076    +  repeat_region  AAV2 ITR: inverted terminal repeat of adeno-associated virus serotype 2 inverted
   7081..7132    -  misc_feature   bom (fragment): basis of mobility region from pBR322
   7151..7531    +  rep_origin     M13 ori (sequence partly withheld): M13 bacteriophage origin of replication; arrow indicates direction of (+) strand synthesis
   7607..7656    -  misc_feature   bom (fragment): basis of mobility region from pBR322
   7758..7793    -  CDS            rop (fragment): Rop protein, which maintains plasmids at low copy number; rop
   7888..7992    +  promoter       AmpR promoter: bla
   7993..8853    +  CDS            AmpR: β-lactamase; bla; confers resistance to ampicillin, carbenicillin, and related antibiotics
   9024..9612    +  rep_origin     ori: high-copy-number ColE1/pMB1/pBR322/pUC origin of replication
>Addgene plasmid #135013 | pU6-(BsaI)_CBh-UN-Cas9-T2A-mCherry | depositor full sequence | sequence record 259494 | pU6-(BsaI)_CBh-UN-Cas9-T2A-mCherry sequence 9673 bps
GAGGGCCTATTTCCCATGATTCCTTCATATTTGCATATACGATACAAGGCTGTTAGAGAGATAATTGGAA
TTAATTTGACTGTAAACACAAAGATATTAGTACAAAATACGTGACGTAGAAAGTAATAATTTCTTGGGTA
GTTTGCAGTTTTAAAATTATGTTTTAAAATGGACTATCATATGCTTACCGTAACTTGAAAGTATTTCGAT
TTCTTGGCTTTATATATCTTGTGGAAAGGACGAAACACCGGAGACCTGTACAGGTCTCTGTTTTAGAGCT
AGAAATAGCAAGTTAAAATAAGGCTAGTCCGTTATCAACTTGAAAAAGTGGCACCGAGTCGGTGCTTTTT
TGTTTTAGAGCTAGAAATAGCAAGTTAAAATAAGGCTAGTCCGTTTTTAGCGCGTGCGCCAATTCTGCAG
ACAAATGGCTCTAGAGGTACCCGTTACATAACTTACGGTAAATGGCCCGCCTGGCTGACCGCCCAACGAC
CCCCGCCCATTGACGTCAATAGTAACGCCAATAGGGACTTTCCATTGACGTCAATGGGTGGAGTATTTAC
GGTAAACTGCCCACTTGGCAGTACATCAAGTGTATCATATGCCAAGTACGCCCCCTATTGACGTCAATGA
CGGTAAATGGCCCGCCTGGCATTGTGCCCAGTACATGACCTTATGGGACTTTCCTACTTGGCAGTACATC
TACGTATTAGTCATCGCTATTACCATGGTCGAGGTGAGCCCCACGTTCTGCTTCACTCTCCCCATCTCCC
CCCCCTCCCCACCCCCAATTTTGTATTTATTTATTTTTTAATTATTTTGTGCAGCGATGGGGGCGGGGGG
GGGGGGGGGGCGCGCGCCAGGCGGGGCGGGGCGGGGCGAGGGGCGGGGCGGGGCGAGGCGGAGAGGTGCG
GCGGCAGCCAATCAGAGCGGCGCGCTCCGAAAGTTTCCTTTTATGGCGAGGCGGCGGCGGCGGCGGCCCT
ATAAAAAGCGAAGCGCGCGGCGGGCGGGAGTCGCTGCGACGCTGCCTTCGCCCCGTGCCCCGCTCCGCCG
CCGCCTCGCGCCGCCCGCCCCGGCTCTGACTGACCGCGTTACTCCCACAGGTGAGCGGGCGGGACGGCCC
TTCTCCTCCGGGCTGTAATTAGCTGAGCAAGAGGTAAGGGTTTAAGGGATGGTTGGTTGGTGGGGTATTA
ATGTTTAATTACCTGGAGCACCTGCCTGAAATCACTTTTTTTCAGGTTGGACCGGTGAAGCTTGCCACCA
TGGAGTCCACGGGAGGCCCAGCATGTCCGCCGGGACGCACCGTGACTAAGCGTTCCTGGGCCCTGGCCGA
GGACACCCCTCGTGGCCCCGACAGCCCCCCCAAGCGCCCCCGCCCTAACAGTCTTCCGCTAACAACCACC
TTCCGTCCCCTGCCCCCCCCACCCCAGACGACGTCAGCTGTGGACCCGAGCTCCCATTCGCCCGTTAACC
CCCCACGTGATCAGCACGCCACCGACACCGCAGACGAAAAGCCCCGGGCCGCGTCGCCGGCACTTTCTGA
CGCCTCAGGGCCTCCGACCCCAGACATTCCGCTATCTCCTGGGGGCACCCACGCCCGCGACCCGGACGCC
GATCCCGACTCCCCGGACCTTGACTCTGGATCCGTCATGGACTATAAGGACCACGACGGAGACTACAAGG
ATCATGATATTGATTACAAAGACGATGACGATAAGATGGCCCCAAAGAAGAAGCGGAAGGTCGGTATCCA
CGGAGTCCCAGCAGCCGACAAGAAGTACAGCATCGGCCTGGACATCGGCACCAACTCTGTGGGCTGGGCC
GTGATCACCGACGAGTACAAGGTGCCCAGCAAGAAATTCAAGGTGCTGGGCAACACCGACCGGCACAGCA
TCAAGAAGAACCTGATCGGAGCCCTGCTGTTCGACAGCGGCGAAACAGCCGAGGCCACCCGGCTGAAGAG
AACCGCCAGAAGAAGATACACCAGACGGAAGAACCGGATCTGCTATCTGCAAGAGATCTTCAGCAACGAG
ATGGCCAAGGTGGACGACAGCTTCTTCCACAGACTGGAAGAGTCCTTCCTGGTGGAAGAGGATAAGAAGC
ACGAGCGGCACCCCATCTTCGGCAACATCGTGGACGAGGTGGCCTACCACGAGAAGTACCCCACCATCTA
CCACCTGAGAAAGAAACTGGTGGACAGCACCGACAAGGCCGACCTGCGGCTGATCTATCTGGCCCTGGCC
CACATGATCAAGTTCCGGGGCCACTTCCTGATCGAGGGCGACCTGAACCCCGACAACAGCGACGTGGACA
AGCTGTTCATCCAGCTGGTGCAGACCTACAACCAGCTGTTCGAGGAAAACCCCATCAACGCCAGCGGCGT
GGACGCCAAGGCCATCCTGTCTGCCAGACTGAGCAAGAGCAGACGGCTGGAAAATCTGATCGCCCAGCTG
CCCGGCGAGAAGAAGAATGGCCTGTTCGGAAACCTGATTGCCCTGAGCCTGGGCCTGACCCCCAACTTCA
AGAGCAACTTCGACCTGGCCGAGGATGCCAAACTGCAGCTGAGCAAGGACACCTACGACGACGACCTGGA
CAACCTGCTGGCCCAGATCGGCGACCAGTACGCCGACCTGTTTCTGGCCGCCAAGAACCTGTCCGACGCC
ATCCTGCTGAGCGACATCCTGAGAGTGAACACCGAGATCACCAAGGCCCCCCTGAGCGCCTCTATGATCA
AGAGATACGACGAGCACCACCAGGACCTGACCCTGCTGAAAGCTCTCGTGCGGCAGCAGCTGCCTGAGAA
GTACAAAGAGATTTTCTTCGACCAGAGCAAGAACGGCTACGCCGGCTACATTGACGGCGGAGCCAGCCAG
GAAGAGTTCTACAAGTTCATCAAGCCCATCCTGGAAAAGATGGACGGCACCGAGGAACTGCTCGTGAAGC
TGAACAGAGAGGACCTGCTGCGGAAGCAGCGGACCTTCGACAACGGCAGCATCCCCCACCAGATCCACCT
GGGAGAGCTGCACGCCATTCTGCGGCGGCAGGAAGATTTTTACCCATTCCTGAAGGACAACCGGGAAAAG
ATCGAGAAGATCCTGACCTTCCGCATCCCCTACTACGTGGGCCCTCTGGCCAGGGGAAACAGCAGATTCG
CCTGGATGACCAGAAAGAGCGAGGAAACCATCACCCCCTGGAACTTCGAGGAAGTGGTGGACAAGGGCGC
TTCCGCCCAGAGCTTCATCGAGCGGATGACCAACTTCGATAAGAACCTGCCCAACGAGAAGGTGCTGCCC
AAGCACAGCCTGCTGTACGAGTACTTCACCGTGTATAACGAGCTGACCAAAGTGAAATACGTGACCGAGG
GAATGAGAAAGCCCGCCTTCCTGAGCGGCGAGCAGAAAAAGGCCATCGTGGACCTGCTGTTCAAGACCAA
CCGGAAAGTGACCGTGAAGCAGCTGAAAGAGGACTACTTCAAGAAAATCGAGTGCTTCGACTCCGTGGAA
ATCTCCGGCGTGGAAGATCGGTTCAACGCCTCCCTGGGCACATACCACGATCTGCTGAAAATTATCAAGG
ACAAGGACTTCCTGGACAATGAGGAAAACGAGGACATTCTGGAAGATATCGTGCTGACCCTGACACTGTT
TGAGGACAGAGAGATGATCGAGGAACGGCTGAAAACCTATGCCCACCTGTTCGACGACAAAGTGATGAAG
CAGCTGAAGCGGCGGAGATACACCGGCTGGGGCAGGCTGAGCCGGAAGCTGATCAACGGCATCCGGGACA
AGCAGTCCGGCAAGACAATCCTGGATTTCCTGAAGTCCGACGGCTTCGCCAACAGAAACTTCATGCAGCT
GATCCACGACGACAGCCTGACCTTTAAAGAGGACATCCAGAAAGCCCAGGTGTCCGGCCAGGGCGATAGC
CTGCACGAGCACATTGCCAATCTGGCCGGCAGCCCCGCCATTAAGAAGGGCATCCTGCAGACAGTGAAGG
TGGTGGACGAGCTCGTGAAAGTGATGGGCCGGCACAAGCCCGAGAACATCGTGATCGAAATGGCCAGAGA
GAACCAGACCACCCAGAAGGGACAGAAGAACAGCCGCGAGAGAATGAAGCGGATCGAAGAGGGCATCAAA
GAGCTGGGCAGCCAGATCCTGAAAGAACACCCCGTGGAAAACACCCAGCTGCAGAACGAGAAGCTGTACC
TGTACTACCTGCAGAATGGGCGGGATATGTACGTGGACCAGGAACTGGACATCAACCGGCTGTCCGACTA
CGATGTGGACCATATCGTGCCTCAGAGCTTTCTGAAGGACGACTCCATCGACAACAAGGTGCTGACCAGA
AGCGACAAGAACCGGGGCAAGAGCGACAACGTGCCCTCCGAAGAGGTCGTGAAGAAGATGAAGAACTACT
GGCGGCAGCTGCTGAACGCCAAGCTGATTACCCAGAGAAAGTTCGACAATCTGACCAAGGCCGAGAGAGG
CGGCCTGAGCGAACTGGATAAGGCCGGCTTCATCAAGAGACAGCTGGTGGAAACCCGGCAGATCACAAAG
CACGTGGCACAGATCCTGGACTCCCGGATGAACACTAAGTACGACGAGAATGACAAGCTGATCCGGGAAG
TGAAAGTGATCACCCTGAAGTCCAAGCTGGTGTCCGATTTCCGGAAGGATTTCCAGTTTTACAAAGTGCG
CGAGATCAACAACTACCACCACGCCCACGACGCCTACCTGAACGCCGTCGTGGGAACCGCCCTGATCAAA
AAGTACCCTAAGCTGGAAAGCGAGTTCGTGTACGGCGACTACAAGGTGTACGACGTGCGGAAGATGATCG
CCAAGAGCGAGCAGGAAATCGGCAAGGCTACCGCCAAGTACTTCTTCTACAGCAACATCATGAACTTTTT
CAAGACCGAGATTACCCTGGCCAACGGCGAGATCCGGAAGCGGCCTCTGATCGAGACAAACGGCGAAACC
GGGGAGATCGTGTGGGATAAGGGCCGGGATTTTGCCACCGTGCGGAAAGTGCTGAGCATGCCCCAAGTGA
ATATCGTGAAAAAGACCGAGGTGCAGACAGGCGGCTTCAGCAAAGAGTCTATCCTGCCCAAGAGGAACAG
CGATAAGCTGATCGCCAGAAAGAAGGACTGGGACCCTAAGAAGTACGGCGGCTTCGACAGCCCCACCGTG
GCCTATTCTGTGCTGGTGGTGGCCAAAGTGGAAAAGGGCAAGTCCAAGAAACTGAAGAGTGTGAAAGAGC
TGCTGGGGATCACCATCATGGAAAGAAGCAGCTTCGAGAAGAATCCCATCGACTTTCTGGAAGCCAAGGG
CTACAAAGAAGTGAAAAAGGACCTGATCATCAAGCTGCCTAAGTACTCCCTGTTCGAGCTGGAAAACGGC
CGGAAGAGAATGCTGGCCTCTGCCGGCGAACTGCAGAAGGGAAACGAACTGGCCCTGCCCTCCAAATATG
TGAACTTCCTGTACCTGGCCAGCCACTATGAGAAGCTGAAGGGCTCCCCCGAGGATAATGAGCAGAAACA
GCTGTTTGTGGAACAGCACAAGCACTACCTGGACGAGATCATCGAGCAGATCAGCGAGTTCTCCAAGAGA
GTGATCCTGGCCGACGCTAATCTGGACAAAGTGCTGTCCGCCTACAACAAGCACCGGGATAAGCCCATCA
GAGAGCAGGCCGAGAATATCATCCACCTGTTTACCCTGACCAATCTGGGAGCCCCTGCCGCCTTCAAGTA
CTTTGACACCACCATCGACCGGAAGAGGTACACCAGCACCAAAGAGGTGCTGGACGCCACCCTGATCCAC
CAGAGCATCACCGGCCTGTACGAGACACGGATCGACCTGTCTCAGCTGGGAGGCGACAAAAGGCCGGCGG
CCACGAAAAAGGCCGGCCAGGCAAAAAAGAAAAAGCTTGAGGGCAGAGGAAGTCTGCTAACATGCGGTGA
CGTGGAGGAGAATCCCGGCCCTGCTAGCATGGTGAGCAAGGGCGAGGAGGATAACATGGCCATCATCAAG
GAGTTCATGCGCTTCAAGGTGCACATGGAGGGCTCCGTGAACGGCCACGAGTTCGAGATCGAGGGCGAGG
GCGAGGGCCGCCCCTACGAGGGCACCCAGACCGCCAAGCTGAAGGTGACCAAGGGTGGCCCCCTGCCCTT
CGCCTGGGACATCCTGTCCCCTCAGTTCATGTACGGCTCCAAGGCCTACGTGAAGCACCCCGCCGACATC
CCCGACTACTTGAAGCTGTCCTTCCCCGAGGGCTTCAAGTGGGAGCGCGTGATGAACTTCGAGGACGGCG
GCGTGGTGACCGTGACCCAGGACTCCTCCCTGCAGGACGGCGAGTTCATCTACAAGGTGAAGCTGCGCGG
CACCAACTTCCCCTCAGACGGCCCCGTAATGCAGAAGAAAACCATGGGCTGGGAGGCCTCCTCCGAGCGG
ATGTACCCCGAGGACGGCGCCCTGAAGGGCGAGATCAAGCAGAGGCTGAAGCTGAAGGACGGCGGCCACT
ACGACGCTGAGGTCAAGACCACCTACAAGGCCAAGAAGCCCGTGCAGCTGCCCGGCGCCTACAACGTCAA
CATCAAGTTGGACATCACCTCCCACAACGAGGACTACACCATCGTGGAACAGTACGAACGCGCCGAGGGC
CGCCACTCCACCGGCGGCATGGACGAGCTGTACAAGTAAGAATTCCTAGAGCTCGCTGATCAGCCTCGAC
TGTGCCTTCTAGTTGCCAGCCATCTGTTGTTTGCCCCTCCCCCGTGCCTTCCTTGACCCTGGAAGGTGCC
ACTCCCACTGTCCTTTCCTAATAAAATGAGGAAATTGCATCGCATTGTCTGAGTAGGTGTCATTCTATTC
TGGGGGGTGGGGTGGGGCAGGACAGCAAGGGGGAGGATTGGGAAGAGAATAGCAGGCATGCTGGGGAGCG
GCCGCAGGAACCCCTAGTGATGGAGTTGGCCACTCCCTCTCTGCGCGCTCGCTCGCTCACTGAGGCCGGG
CGACCAAAGGTCGCCCGACGCCCGGGCTTTGCCCGGGCGGCCTCAGTGAGCGAGCGAGCGCGCAGCTGCC
TGCAGGGGCGCCTGATGCGGTATTTTCTCCTTACGCATCTGTGCGGTATTTCACACCGCATA
[142 nt withheld, positions 7133-7274]
C
[141 nt withheld, positions 7276-7416]
CCTTTGACGTTGGAGTCCACGTTCTTT
[37 nt withheld, positions 7444-7480]
ACCCTATCTCGGGCTATTCTTTTGATTTATAAGGGATTTTGCCGATTTCGGCCTATTGGTTAAAAAATGA
GCTGATTTAACAAAAATTTAACGCGAATTTTAACAAAATATTAACGTTTACAATTTTATGGTGCACTCTC
AGTACAATCTGCTCTGATGCCGCATAGTTAAGCCAGCCCCGACACCCGCCAACACCCGCTGACGCGCCCT
GACGGGCTTGTCTGCTCCCGGCATCCGCTTACAGACAAGCTGTGACCGTCTCCGGGAGCTGCATGTGTCA
GAGGTTTTCACCGTCATCACCGAAACGCGCGAGACGAAAGGGCCTCGTGATACGCCTATTTTTATAGGTT
AATGTCATGATAATAATGGTTTCTTAGACGTCAGGTGGCACTTTTCGGGGAAATGTGCGCGGAACCCCTA
TTTGTTTATTTTTCTAAATACATTCAAATATGTATCCGCTCATGAGACAATAACCCTGATAAATGCTTCA
ATAATATTGAAAAAGGAAGAGTATGAGTATTCAACATTTCCGTGTCGCCCTTATTCCCTTTTTTGCGGCA
TTTTGCCTTCCTGTTTTTGCTCACCCAGAAACGCTGGTGAAAGTAAAAGATGCTGAAGATCAGTTGGGTG
CACGAGTGGGTTACATCGAACTGGATCTCAACAGCGGTAAGATCCTTGAGAGTTTTCGCCCCGAAGAACG
TTTTCCAATGATGAGCACTTTTAAAGTTCTGCTATGTGGCGCGGTATTATCCCGTATTGACGCCGGGCAA
GAGCAACTCGGTCGCCGCATACACTATTCTCAGAATGACTTGGTTGAGTACTCACCAGTCACAGAAAAGC
ATCTTACGGATGGCATGACAGTAAGAGAATTATGCAGTGCTGCCATAACCATGAGTGATAACACTGCGGC
CAACTTACTTCTGACAACGATCGGAGGACCGAAGGAGCTAACCGCTTTTTTGCACAACATGGGGGATCAT
GTAACTCGCCTTGATCGTTGGGAACCGGAGCTGAATGAAGCCATACCAAACGACGAGCGTGACACCACGA
TGCCTGTAGCAATGGCAACAACGTTGCGCAAACTATTAACTGGCGAACTACTTACTCTAGCTTCCCGGCA
ACAATTAATAGACTGGATGGAGGCGGATAAAGTTGCAGGACCACTTCTGCGCTCGGCCCTTCCGGCTGGC
TGGTTTATTGCTGATAAATCTGGAGCCGGTGAGCGTGGAAGCCGCGGTATCATTGCAGCACTGGGGCCAG
ATGGTAAGCCCTCCCGTATCGTAGTTATCTACACGACGGGGAGTCAGGCAACTATGGATGAACGAAATAG
ACAGATCGCTGAGATAGGTGCCTCACTGATTAAGCATTGGTAACTGTCAGACCAAGTTTACTCATATATA
CTTTAGATTGATTTAAAACTTCATTTTTAATTTAAAAGGATCTAGGTGAAGATCCTTTTTGATAATCTCA
TGACCAAAATCCCTTAACGTGAGTTTTCGTTCCACTGAGCGTCAGACCCCGTAGAAAAGATCAAAGGATC
TTCTTGAGATCCTTTTTTTCTGCGCGTAATCTGCTGCTTGCAAACAAAAAAACCACCGCTACCAGCGGTG
GTTTGTTTGCCGGATCAAGAGCTACCAACTCTTTTTCCGAAGGTAACTGGCTTCAGCAGAGCGCAGATAC
CAAATACTGTCCTTCTAGTGTAGCCGTAGTTAGGCCACCACTTCAAGAACTCTGTAGCACCGCCTACATA
CCTCGCTCTGCTAATCCTGTTACCAGTGGCTGCTGCCAGTGGCGATAAGTCGTGTCTTACCGGGTTGGAC
TCAAGACGATAGTTACCGGATAAGGCGCAGCGGTCGGGCTGAACGGGGGGTTCGTGCACACAGCCCAGCT
TGGAGCGAACGACCTACACCGAACTGAGATACCTACAGCGTGAGCTATGAGAAAGCGCCACGCTTCCCGA
AGGGAGAAAGGCGGACAGGTATCCGGTAAGCGGCAGGGTCGGAACAGGAGAGCGCACGAGGGAGCTTCCA
GGGGGAAACGCCTGGTATCTTTATAGTCCTGTCGGGTTTCGCCACCTCTGACTTGAGCGTCGATTTTTGT
GATGCTCGTCAGGGGGGCGGAGCCTATGGAAAAACGCCAGCAACGCGGCCTTTTTACGGTTCCTGGCCTT
TTGCTGGCCTTTTGCTCACATGT
