Features (pLannotate 1.2.2; 20 found; start..end, strand, type, name):
    158..385     +  intron         hybrid intron: hybrid between chicken β-actin (CBA) and minute virus of mice (MMV) introns (Gray et al., 2011)
    410..787     +  CDS            AN_HHV11 (fragment): Experimental evidence at protein level: Swiss-Prot protein existence level 1. [Isoform UL12.5]: Degrades host mitochondrial DNA. From Human herpesvirus 1 (strain 17) (HHV-1) (Human herpes simplex virus 1).
    917..2518    +  CDS            Cas9(N): N-terminal portion of Streptococcus pyogenes Cas9 (Zetsche et al., 2015)
   2519..5017    +  CDS            Cas9(C): C-terminal portion of Streptococcus pyogenes Cas9 (Zetsche et al., 2015)
   5018..5065    +  CDS            nucleoplasmin NLS: bipartite nuclear localization signal from nucleoplasmin
   5129..5836    +  CDS            mCherry: mCherry is a basic (constitutively fluorescent) red fluorescent protein published in 2004, derived from Discosoma sp.. It is reported to be a very rapidly-maturing monomer with low acid sensitivity.
   5870..5981    +  polyA_signal   bGH poly(A) signal: bovine growth hormone polyadenylation signal
   6086..6226    +  repeat_region  AAV2 ITR: inverted terminal repeat of adeno-associated virus serotype 2 inverted
   6231..6282    -  misc_feature   bom (fragment): basis of mobility region from pBR322
   6301..6756    +  rep_origin     f1 ori (sequence partly withheld): f1 bacteriophage origin of replication; arrow indicates direction of (+) strand synthesis
   6757..6806    -  misc_feature   bom (fragment): basis of mobility region from pBR322
   6908..6943    -  CDS            rop (fragment): Rop protein, which maintains plasmids at low copy number; rop
   7038..7142    +  promoter       AmpR promoter: bla
   7143..8003    +  CDS            AmpR: β-lactamase; bla; confers resistance to ampicillin, carbenicillin, and related antibiotics
   8174..8762    +  rep_origin     ori: high-copy-number ColE1/pMB1/pBR322/pUC origin of replication
   8824..9064    +  promoter       U6 promoter: RNA polymerase III promoter for human U6 snRNA
   9093..9168    +  misc_RNA       gRNA scaffold: guide RNA scaffold for the Streptococcus pyogenes CRISPR/Cas9 system
   9175..9218    +  misc_RNA       gRNA scaffold (fragment): guide RNA scaffold for the Streptococcus pyogenes CRISPR/Cas9 system
   9265..9550    +  enhancer       CMV enhancer: human cytomegalovirus immediate early enhancer; contains an 18-bp deletion relative to the standard CMV enhancer
   9552..157     +  promoter       chicken β-actin promoter (across the origin): No description available
>Addgene plasmid #135013 | pU6-(BsaI)_CBh-UN-Cas9-T2A-mCherry | addgene full sequence | sequence record 267601 | Addgene NGS Result
NNNNNCGCCAGGCGGGGCGGGGCGGGGCGAGGGGCGGGGCGGGGCGAGGCGGAGAGGTGCGGCGGCAGCC
AATCAGAGCGGCGCGCTCCGAAAGTTTCCTTTTATGGCGAGGCGGCGGCGGCGGCGGCCCTATAAAAAGC
GAAGCGCGCGGCGGGCGGGAGTCGCTGCGCGCTGCCTTCGCCCCGTGCCCCGCTCCGCCGCCGCCTCGCG
CCGCCCGCCCCGGCTCTGACTGACCGCGTTACTCCCACAGGTGAGCGGGCGGGACGGCCCTTCTCCTCCG
GGCTGTAATTAGCTGAGCAAGAGGTAAGGGTTTAAGGGATGGTTGGTTGGTGGGGTATTAATGTTTAATT
ACCTGGAGCACCTGCCTGAAATCACTTTTTTTCAGGTTGGACCGGTGAAGCTTGCCACCATGGAGTCCAC
GGGAGGCCCAGCATGTCCGCCGGGACGCACCGTGACTAAGCGTTCCTGGGCCCTGGCCGAGGACACCCCT
CGTGGCCCCGACAGCCCCCCCAAGCGCCCCCGCCCTAACAGTCTTCCGCTAACAACCACCTTCCGTCCCC
TGCCCCCCCCACCCCAGACGACGTCAGCTGTGGACCCGAGCTCCCATTCGCCCGTTAACCCCCCACGTGA
TCAGCACGCCACCGACACCGCAGACGAAAAGCCCCGGGCCGCGTCGCCGGCACTTTCTGACGCCTCAGGG
CCTCCGACCCCAGACATTCCGCTATCTCCTGGGGGCACCCACGCCCGCGACCCGGACGCCGATCCCGACT
CCCCGGACCTTGACTCTGGATCCGTCATGGACTATAAGGACCACGACGGAGACTACAAGGATCATGATAT
TGATTACAAAGACGATGACGATAAGATGGCCCCAAAGAAGAAGCGGAAGGTCGGTATCCACGGAGTCCCA
GCAGCCGACAAGAAGTACAGCATCGGCCTGGACATCGGCACCAACTCTGTGGGCTGGGCCGTGATCACCG
ACGAGTACAAGGTGCCCAGCAAGAAATTCAAGGTGCTGGGCAACACCGACCGGCACAGCATCAAGAAGAA
CCTGATCGGAGCCCTGCTGTTCGACAGCGGCGAAACAGCCGAGGCCACCCGGCTGAAGAGAACCGCCAGA
AGAAGATACACCAGACGGAAGAACCGGATCTGCTATCTGCAAGAGATCTTCAGCAACGAGATGGCCAAGG
TGGACGACAGCTTCTTCCACAGACTGGAAGAGTCCTTCCTGGTGGAAGAGGATAAGAAGCACGAGCGGCA
CCCCATCTTCGGCAACATCGTGGACGAGGTGGCCTACCACGAGAAGTACCCCACCATCTACCACCTGAGA
AAGAAACTGGTGGACAGCACCGACAAGGCCGACCTGCGGCTGATCTATCTGGCCCTGGCCCACATGATCA
AGTTCCGGGGCCACTTCCTGATCGAGGGCGACCTGAACCCCGACAACAGCGACGTGGACAAGCTGTTCAT
CCAGCTGGTGCAGACCTACAACCAGCTGTTCGAGGAAAACCCCATCAACGCCAGCGGCGTGGACGCCAAG
GCCATCCTGTCTGCCAGACTGAGCAAGAGCAGACGGCTGGAAAATCTGATCGCCCAGCTGCCCGGCGAGA
AGAAGAATGGCCTGTTCGGAAACCTGATTGCCCTGAGCCTGGGCCTGACCCCCAACTTCAAGAGCAACTT
CGACCTGGCCGAGGATGCCAAACTGCAGCTGAGCAAGGACACCTACGACGACGACCTGGACAACCTGCTG
GCCCAGATCGGCGACCAGTACGCCGACCTGTTTCTGGCCGCCAAGAACCTGTCCGACGCCATCCTGCTGA
GCGACATCCTGAGAGTGAACACCGAGATCACCAAGGCCCCCCTGAGCGCCTCTATGATCAAGAGATACGA
CGAGCACCACCAGGACCTGACCCTGCTGAAAGCTCTCGTGCGGCAGCAGCTGCCTGAGAAGTACAAAGAG
ATTTTCTTCGACCAGAGCAAGAACGGCTACGCCGGCTACATTGACGGCGGAGCCAGCCAGGAAGAGTTCT
ACAAGTTCATCAAGCCCATCCTGGAAAAGATGGACGGCACCGAGGAACTGCTCGTGAAGCTGAACAGAGA
GGACCTGCTGCGGAAGCAGCGGACCTTCGACAACGGCAGCATCCCCCACCAGATCCACCTGGGAGAGCTG
CACGCCATTCTGCGGCGGCAGGAAGATTTTTACCCATTCCTGAAGGACAACCGGGAAAAGATCGAGAAGA
TCCTGACCTTCCGCATCCCCTACTACGTGGGCCCTCTGGCCAGGGGAAACAGCAGATTCGCCTGGATGAC
CAGAAAGAGCGAGGAAACCATCACCCCCTGGAACTTCGAGGAAGTGGTGGACAAGGGCGCTTCCGCCCAG
AGCTTCATCGAGCGGATGACCAACTTCGATAAGAACCTGCCCAACGAGAAGGTGCTGCCCAAGCACAGCC
TGCTGTACGAGTACTTCACCGTGTATAACGAGCTGACCAAAGTGAAATACGTGACCGAGGGAATGAGAAA
GCCCGCCTTCCTGAGCGGCGAGCAGAAAAAGGCCATCGTGGACCTGCTGTTCAAGACCAACCGGAAAGTG
ACCGTGAAGCAGCTGAAAGAGGACTACTTCAAGAAAATCGAGTGCTTCGACTCCGTGGAAATCTCCGGCG
TGGAAGATCGGTTCAACGCCTCCCTGGGCACATACCACGATCTGCTGAAAATTATCAAGGACAAGGACTT
CCTGGACAATGAGGAAAACGAGGACATTCTGGAAGATATCGTGCTGACCCTGACACTGTTTGAGGACAGA
GAGATGATCGAGGAACGGCTGAAAACCTATGCCCACCTGTTCGACGACAAAGTGATGAAGCAGCTGAAGC
GGCGGAGATACACCGGCTGGGGCAGGCTGAGCCGGAAGCTGATCAACGGCATCCGGGACAAGCAGTCCGG
CAAGACAATCCTGGATTTCCTGAAGTCCGACGGCTTCGCCAACAGAAACTTCATGCAGCTGATCCACGAC
GACAGCCTGACCTTTAAAGAGGACATCCAGAAAGCCCAGGTGTCCGGCCAGGGCGATAGCCTGCACGAGC
ACATTGCCAATCTGGCCGGCAGCCCCGCCATTAAGAAGGGCATCCTGCAGACAGTGAAGGTGGTGGACGA
GCTCGTGAAAGTGATGGGCCGGCACAAGCCCGAGAACATCGTGATCGAAATGGCCAGAGAGAACCAGACC
ACCCAGAAGGGACAGAAGAACAGCCGCGAGAGAATGAAGCGGATCGAAGAGGGCATCAAAGAGCTGGGCA
GCCAGATCCTGAAAGAACACCCCGTGGAAAACACCCAGCTGCAGAACGAGAAGCTGTACCTGTACTACCT
GCAGAATGGGCGGGATATGTACGTGGACCAGGAACTGGACATCAACCGGCTGTCCGACTACGATGTGGAC
CATATCGTGCCTCAGAGCTTTCTGAAGGACGACTCCATCGACAACAAGGTGCTGACCAGAAGCGACAAGA
ACCGGGGCAAGAGCGACAACGTGCCCTCCGAAGAGGTCGTGAAGAAGATGAAGAACTACTGGCGGCAGCT
GCTGAACGCCAAGCTGATTACCCAGAGAAAGTTCGACAATCTGACCAAGGCCGAGAGAGGCGGCCTGAGC
GAACTGGATAAGGCCGGCTTCATCAAGAGACAGCTGGTGGAAACCCGGCAGATCACAAAGCACGTGGCAC
AGATCCTGGACTCCCGGATGAACACTAAGTACGACGAGAATGACAAGCTGATCCGGGAAGTGAAAGTGAT
CACCCTGAAGTCCAAGCTGGTGTCCGATTTCCGGAAGGATTTCCAGTTTTACAAAGTGCGCGAGATCAAC
AACTACCACCACGCCCACGACGCCTACCTGAACGCCGTCGTGGGAACCGCCCTGATCAAAAAGTACCCTA
AGCTGGAAAGCGAGTTCGTGTACGGCGACTACAAGGTGTACGACGTGCGGAAGATGATCGCCAAGAGCGA
GCAGGAAATCGGCAAGGCTACCGCCAAGTACTTCTTCTACAGCAACATCATGAACTTTTTCAAGACCGAG
ATTACCCTGGCCAACGGCGAGATCCGGAAGCGGCCTCTGATCGAGACAAACGGCGAAACCGGGGAGATCG
TGTGGGATAAGGGCCGGGATTTTGCCACCGTGCGGAAAGTGCTGAGCATGCCCCAAGTGAATATCGTGAA
AAAGACCGAGGTGCAGACAGGCGGCTTCAGCAAAGAGTCTATCCTGCCCAAGAGGAACAGCGATAAGCTG
ATCGCCAGAAAGAAGGACTGGGACCCTAAGAAGTACGGCGGCTTCGACAGCCCCACCGTGGCCTATTCTG
TGCTGGTGGTGGCCAAAGTGGAAAAGGGCAAGTCCAAGAAACTGAAGAGTGTGAAAGAGCTGCTGGGGAT
CACCATCATGGAAAGAAGCAGCTTCGAGAAGAATCCCATCGACTTTCTGGAAGCCAAGGGCTACAAAGAA
GTGAAAAAGGACCTGATCATCAAGCTGCCTAAGTACTCCCTGTTCGAGCTGGAAAACGGCCGGAAGAGAA
TGCTGGCCTCTGCCGGCGAACTGCAGAAGGGAAACGAACTGGCCCTGCCCTCCAAATATGTGAACTTCCT
GTACCTGGCCAGCCACTATGAGAAGCTGAAGGGCTCCCCCGAGGATAATGAGCAGAAACAGCTGTTTGTG
GAACAGCACAAGCACTACCTGGACGAGATCATCGAGCAGATCAGCGAGTTCTCCAAGAGAGTGATCCTGG
CCGACGCTAATCTGGACAAAGTGCTGTCCGCCTACAACAAGCACCGGGATAAGCCCATCAGAGAGCAGGC
CGAGAATATCATCCACCTGTTTACCCTGACCAATCTGGGAGCCCCTGCCGCCTTCAAGTACTTTGACACC
ACCATCGACCGGAAGAGGTACACCAGCACCAAAGAGGTGCTGGACGCCACCCTGATCCACCAGAGCATCA
CCGGCCTGTACGAGACACGGATCGACCTGTCTCAGCTGGGAGGCGACAAAAGGCCGGCGGCCACGAAAAA
GGCCGGCCAGGCAAAAAAGAAAAAGCTTGAGGGCAGAGGAAGTCTGCTAACATGCGGTGACGTGGAGGAG
AATCCCGGCCCTGCTAGCATGGTGAGCAAGGGCGAGGAGGATAACATGGCCATCATCAAGGAGTTCATGC
GCTTCAAGGTGCACATGGAGGGCTCCGTGAACGGCCACGAGTTCGAGATCGAGGGCGAGGGCGAGGGCCG
CCCCTACGAGGGCACCCAGACCGCCAAGCTGAAGGTGACCAAGGGTGGCCCCCTGCCCTTCGCCTGGGAC
ATCCTGTCCCCTCAGTTCATGTACGGCTCCAAGGCCTACGTGAAGCACCCCGCCGACATCCCCGACTACT
TGAAGCTGTCCTTCCCCGAGGGCTTCAAGTGGGAGCGCGTGATGAACTTCGAGGACGGCGGCGTGGTGAC
CGTGACCCAGGACTCCTCCCTGCAGGACGGCGAGTTCATCTACAAGGTGAAGCTGCGCGGCACCAACTTC
CCCTCAGACGGCCCCGTAATGCAGAAGAAAACCATGGGCTGGGAGGCCTCCTCCGAGCGGATGTACCCCG
AGGACGGCGCCCTGAAGGGCGAGATCAAGCAGAGGCTGAAGCTGAAGGACGGCGGCCACTACGACGCTGA
GGTCAAGACCACCTACAAGGCCAAGAAGCCCGTGCAGCTGCCCGGCGCCTACAACGTCAACATCAAGTTG
GACATCACCTCCCACAACGAGGACTACACCATCGTGGAACAGTACGAACGCGCCGAGGGCCGCCACTCCA
CCGGCGGCATGGACGAGCTGTACAAGTAAGAATTCCTAGAGCTCGCTGATCAGCCTCGACTGTGCCTTCT
AGTTGCCAGCCATCTGTTGTTTGCCCCTCCCCCGTGCCTTCCTTGACCCTGGAAGGTGCCACTCCCACTG
TCCTTTCCTAATAAAATGAGGAAATTGCATCGCATTGTCTGAGTAGGTGTCATTCTATTCTGGGGGGTGG
GGTGGGGCAGGACAGCAAGGGGGAGGATTGGGAAGAGAATAGCAGGCATGCTGGGGAGCGGCCGCAGGAA
CCCCTAGTGATGGAGTTGGCCACTCCCTCTCTGCGCGCTCGCTCGCTCACTGAGGCCGGGCGACCAAAGG
TCGCCCGACGCCCGGGCTTTGCCCGGGCGGCCTCAGTGAGCGAGCGAGCGCGCAGCTGCCTGCAGGGGCG
CCTGATGCGGTATTTTCTCCTTACGCATCTGTGCGGTATTTCACACCGCATA
[95 nt withheld, positions 6283-6377]
T
[46 nt withheld, positions 6379-6424]
C
[141 nt withheld, positions 6426-6566]
CCTTTGACGTTGGAGTCCACGTTCTTT
[37 nt withheld, positions 6594-6630]
ACTCTATCTCGGGCTATTCTTTTGATTTATAAGGGATTTTGCCGATTTCGGTCTATTGGTTAAAAAATGA
GCTGATTTAACAAAAATTTAACGCGAATTTTAACAAAATATTAACGTTTACAATTTTATGGTGCACTCTC
AGTACAATCTGCTCTGATGCCGCATAGTTAAGCCAGCCCCGACACCCGCCAACACCCGCTGACGCGCCCT
GACGGGCTTGTCTGCTCCCGGCATCCGCTTACAGACAAGCTGTGACCGTCTCCGGGAGCTGCATGTGTCA
GAGGTTTTCACCGTCATCACCGAAACGCGCGAGACGAAAGGGCCTCGTGATACGCCTATTTTTATAGGTT
AATGTCATGATAATAATGGTTTCTTAGACGTCAGGTGGCACTTTTCGGGGAAATGTGCGCGGAACCCCTA
TTTGTTTATTTTTCTAAATACATTCAAATATGTATCCGCTCATGAGACAATAACCCTGATAAATGCTTCA
ATAATATTGAAAAAGGAAGAGTATGAGTATTCAACATTTCCGTGTCGCCCTTATTCCCTTTTTTGCGGCA
TTTTGCCTTCCTGTTTTTGCTCACCCAGAAACGCTGGTGAAAGTAAAAGATGCTGAAGATCAGTTGGGTG
CACGAGTGGGTTACATCGAACTGGATCTCAACAGCGGTAAGATCCTTGAGAGTTTTCGCCCCGAAGAACG
TTTTCCAATGATGAGCACTTTTAAAGTTCTGCTATGTGGCGCGGTATTATCCCGTATTGACGCCGGGCAA
GAGCAACTCGGTCGCCGCATACACTATTCTCAGAATGACTTGGTTGAGTACTCACCAGTCACAGAAAAGC
ATCTTACGGATGGCATGACAGTAAGAGAATTATGCAGTGCTGCCATAACCATGAGTGATAACACTGCGGC
CAACTTACTTCTGACAACGATCGGAGGACCGAAGGAGCTAACCGCTTTTTTGCACAACATGGGGGATCAT
GTAACTCGCCTTGATCGTTGGGAACCGGAGCTGAATGAAGCCATACCAAACGACGAGCGTGACACCACGA
TGCCTGTAGCAATGGCAACAACGTTGCGCAAACTATTAACTGGCGAACTACTTACTCTAGCTTCCCGGCA
ACAATTAATAGACTGGATGGAGGCGGATAAAGTTGCAGGACCACTTCTGCGCTCGGCCCTTCCGGCTGGC
TGGTTTATTGCTGATAAATCTGGAGCCGGTGAGCGTGGAAGCCGCGGTATCATTGCAGCACTGGGGCCAG
ATGGTAAGCCCTCCCGTATCGTAGTTATCTACACGACGGGGAGTCAGGCAACTATGGATGAACGAAATAG
ACAGATCGCTGAGATAGGTGCCTCACTGATTAAGCATTGGTAACTGTCAGACCAAGTTTACTCATATATA
CTTTAGATTGATTTAAAACTTCATTTTTAATTTAAAAGGATCTAGGTGAAGATCCTTTTTGATAATCTCA
TGACCAAAATCCCTTAACGTGAGTTTTCGTTCCACTGAGCGTCAGACCCCGTAGAAAAGATCAAAGGATC
TTCTTGAGATCCTTTTTTTCTGCGCGTAATCTGCTGCTTGCAAACAAAAAAACCACCGCTACCAGCGGTG
GTTTGTTTGCCGGATCAAGAGCTACCAACTCTTTTTCCGAAGGTAACTGGCTTCAGCAGAGCGCAGATAC
CAAATACTGTTCTTCTAGTGTAGCCGTAGTTAGGCCACCACTTCAAGAACTCTGTAGCACCGCCTACATA
CCTCGCTCTGCTAATCCTGTTACCAGTGGCTGCTGCCAGTGGCGATAAGTCGTGTCTTACCGGGTTGGAC
TCAAGACGATAGTTACCGGATAAGGCGCAGCGGTCGGGCTGAACGGGGGGTTCGTGCACACAGCCCAGCT
TGGAGCGAACGACCTACACCGAACTGAGATACCTACAGCGTGAGCTATGAGAAAGCGCCACGCTTCCCGA
AGGGAGAAAGGCGGACAGGTATCCGGTAAGCGGCAGGGTCGGAACAGGAGAGCGCACGAGGGAGCTTCCA
GGGGGAAACGCCTGGTATCTTTATAGTCCTGTCGGGTTTCGCCACCTCTGACTTGAGCGTCGATTTTTGT
GATGCTCGTCAGGGGGGCGGAGCCTATGGAAAAACGCCAGCAACGCGGCCTTTTTACGGTTCCTGGCCTT
TTGCTGGCCTTTTGCTCACATGTGAGGGCCTATTTCCCATGATTCCTTCATATTTGCATATACGATACAA
GGCTGTTAGAGAGATAATTGGAATTAATTTGACTGTAAACACAAAGATATTAGTACAAAATACGTGACGT
AGAAAGTAATAATTTCTTGGGTAGTTTGCAGTTTTAAAATTATGTTTTAAAATGGACTATCATATGCTTA
CCGTAACTTGAAAGTATTTCGATTTCTTGGCTTTATATATCTTGTGGAAAGGACGAAACACCGGAGACCT
GTACAGGTCTCTGTTTTAGAGCTAGAAATAGCAAGTTAAAATAAGGCTAGTCCGTTATCAACTTGAAAAA
GTGGCACCGAGTCGGTGCTTTTTTGTTTTAGAGCTAGAAATAGCAAGTTAAAATAAGGCTAGTCCGTTTT
TAGCGCGTGCGCCAATTCTGCAGACAAATGGCTCTAGAGGTACCCGTTACATAACTTACGGTAAATGGCC
CGCCTGGCTGACCGCCCAACGACCCCCGCCCATTGACGTCAATAGTAACGCCAATAGGGACTTTCCATTG
ACGTCAATGGGTGGAGTATTTACGGTAAACTGCCCACTTGGCAGTACATCAAGTGTATCATATGCCAAGT
ACGCCCCCTATTGACGTCAATGACGGTAAATGGCCCGCCTGGCATTGTGCCCAGTACATGACCTTATGGG
ACTTTCCTACTTGGCAGTACATCTACGTATTAGTCATCGCTATTACCATGGTCGAGGTGAGCCCCACGTT
CTGCTTCACTCTCCCCATCTCCCCCCCCTCCCCACCCCCAATTTTGTATTTATTTATTTTTTAATTATTT
TGTGCAGCGATGGGGGCGGGGGGGGGGG
